Addgene plasmid #208297: ABE-RA1.0
Purpose: Expresses ABE-RA1.0 in mammalian cells
Depositing lab: Weixin Tang. Depositing organization: University of Chicago. Publication: An adenine base editor variant expands context compatibility. Xiao YL, Wu Y, Tang W. Nat Biotechnol. 2024 Jan 2. doi: 10.1038/s41587-023-01994-3. PubMed 38168987.
Backbone
  Vector backbone: pCMV with a BR322 origin
  Backbone size w/o insert (bp): 3402
  Vector type: Mammalian Expression
Growth in bacteria
  Bacterial resistance: Ampicillin, 100 μg/mL
  Growth temperature: 37°C
  Growth strain: DH5alpha
  Copy number: High Copy
Gene/Insert
  Gene/Insert name: TadA-RA1.0-SpCas9 D10A
  Species: E. coli
  Insert size (bp): 4818
  Mutation: D108G
  Cloning method: Restriction Enzyme; 5′ cloning site Unknown (unknown if destroyed); 3′ cloning site Unknown (unknown if destroyed)
Terms and licenses: Academic/Nonprofit Terms; Industry Terms: Not Available to Industry
How to cite: ABE-RA1.0 was a gift from Weixin Tang (Addgene plasmid # 208297 ; http://n2t.net/addgene:208297 ; RRID:Addgene_208297)
