[The description below was written by a language model from this plasmid's Addgene catalogue record and pLannotate feature annotations shown in this document.]
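Description:
ABE-RA1.0 is an 8.2 kb mammalian expression plasmid encoding an adenine base editor, built on a pCMV backbone. It is propagated in E. coli through a high-copy ColE1/pBR322-type origin and selected with ampicillin via the β-lactamase gene and its native promoter. The backbone also carries small remnants of older cloning vectors (lac promoter/operator and CAP site, short lacI, bom, MCS and SV40 promoter fragments) that have no evident role in the construct's function.

The payload is a single fusion open reading frame, listed as TadA-RA1.0-SpCas9 D10A, driven by the human CMV immediate-early enhancer and promoter and terminated by the bovine growth hormone polyadenylation signal. A T7 promoter sits between the CMV promoter and the coding sequence and could in principle support in vitro transcription. The N-terminal portion is an engineered variant of the E. coli tRNA adenosine deaminase TadA; the record lists D108G as its mutation. After a gap in the annotation that presumably corresponds to a linker, the Streptococcus pyogenes Cas9 coding region follows, spanning the numbering origin of the circular sequence. The annotation software labels this region as a dCas9 fragment, but the catalogue entry specifies only the D10A change, which would make it a nickase that retains HNH activity, as is usual for base editors. No nuclear localization signals or epitope tags are annotated, and no guide RNA cassette is present, so a guide must be supplied from a separate construct.

In use, the guide-directed Cas9 domain positions the deaminase on exposed single-stranded DNA, where adenine is converted to inosine, giving A•T to G•C changes without a double-strand break. The associated publication title presents this editor as a variant with expanded sequence-context compatibility.
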