Features (pLannotate 1.2.2; 16 found; start..end, strand, type, name):
   3353..3577    +  polyA_signal   bGH poly(A) signal: bovine growth hormone polyadenylation signal
   3581..3602    +  promoter       SV40 promoter (fragment): SV40 enhancer and early promoter
   3607..3623    +  misc_feature   MCS (fragment): pBluescript multiple cloning site
   3672..3688    -  protein_bind   lac operator: The lac repressor binds to the lac operator to inhibit transcription in E. coli. This inhibition can be relieved by adding lactose or isopropyl-β-D-thiogalactopyranoside (IPTG). lac repressor encoded by lacI
   3696..3726    -  promoter       lac promoter: promoter for the E. coli lac operon
   3741..3762    -  protein_bind   CAP binding site: CAP binding activates transcription in the presence of cAMP. E. coli catabolite activator protein
   3775..3867    -  CDS            lacI (fragment): lac repressor; lacI; The lac repressor binds to the lac operator to inhibit transcription in E. coli. This inhibition can be relieved by adding lactose or isopropyl-β-D-thiogalactopyranoside (IPTG).
   4050..4638    -  rep_origin     ori: high-copy-number ColE1/pMB1/pBR322/pUC origin of replication
   4809..5669    -  CDS            AmpR: β-lactamase; bla; confers resistance to ampicillin, carbenicillin, and related antibiotics
   5670..5774    -  promoter       AmpR promoter: bla
   5845..5889    -  misc_feature   bom (fragment): basis of mobility region from pBR322
   6044..6423    +  enhancer       CMV enhancer: human cytomegalovirus immediate early enhancer
   6424..6627    +  promoter       CMV promoter: human cytomegalovirus (CMV) immediate early promoter
   6669..6687    +  promoter       T7 promoter: promoter for bacteriophage T7 RNA polymerase
   6758..7237    +  CDS            tadA: TADA_ECOLI - Also known as yfhC. Experimental evidence at protein level: Swiss-Prot protein existence level 1. Catalyzes the deamination of adenosine to inosine at the wobble position 34 of tRNA(Arg2). Essential for cell viability. From Escherichia coli (strain K12).
   7355..3236    +  CDS            dCas9 (fragment) (across the origin): catalytically dead mutant of the Cas9 endonuclease from the Streptococcus pyogenes Type II CRISPR/Cas system RNA-guided DNA-binding protein that lacks endonuclease activity due to the D10A mutation in the RuvC catalytic domain and the N863A mutation in the HNH catalytic domain
>Addgene plasmid #208297 | ABE-RA1.0 | addgene full sequence | sequence record 410367 | Addgene NGS Result
TCTGGCCGCCAAGAACCTGTCCGACGCCATCCTGCTGAGCGACATCCTGAGAGTGAACACCGAGATCACC
AAGGCCCCCCTGAGCGCCTCTATGATCAAGAGATACGACGAGCACCACCAGGACCTGACCCTGCTGAAAG
CTCTCGTGCGGCAGCAGCTGCCTGAGAAGTACAAAGAGATTTTCTTCGACCAGAGCAAGAACGGCTACGC
CGGCTACATTGACGGCGGAGCCAGCCAGGAAGAGTTCTACAAGTTCATCAAGCCCATCCTGGAAAAGATG
GACGGCACCGAGGAACTGCTCGTGAAGCTGAACAGAGAGGACCTGCTGCGGAAGCAGCGGACCTTCGACA
ACGGCAGCATCCCCCACCAGATCCACCTGGGAGAGCTGCACGCCATTCTGCGGCGGCAGGAAGATTTTTA
CCCATTCCTGAAGGACAACCGGGAAAAGATCGAGAAGATCCTGACCTTCCGCATCCCCTACTACGTGGGC
CCTCTGGCCAGGGGAAACAGCAGATTCGCCTGGATGACCAGAAAGAGCGAGGAAACCATCACCCCCTGGA
ACTTCGAGGAAGTGGTGGACAAGGGCGCTTCCGCCCAGAGCTTCATCGAGCGGATGACCAACTTCGATAA
GAACCTGCCCAACGAGAAGGTGCTGCCCAAGCACAGCCTGCTGTACGAGTACTTCACCGTGTATAACGAG
CTGACCAAAGTGAAATACGTGACCGAGGGAATGAGAAAGCCCGCCTTCCTGAGCGGCGAGCAGAAAAAGG
CCATCGTGGACCTGCTGTTCAAGACCAACCGGAAAGTGACCGTGAAGCAGCTGAAAGAGGACTACTTCAA
GAAAATCGAGTGCTTCGACTCCGTGGAAATCTCCGGCGTGGAAGATCGGTTCAACGCCTCCCTGGGCACA
TACCACGATCTGCTGAAAATTATCAAGGACAAGGACTTCCTGGACAATGAGGAAAACGAGGACATTCTGG
AAGATATCGTGCTGACCCTGACACTGTTTGAGGACAGAGAGATGATCGAGGAACGGCTGAAAACCTATGC
CCACCTGTTCGACGACAAAGTGATGAAGCAGCTGAAGCGGCGGAGATACACCGGCTGGGGCAGGCTGAGC
CGGAAGCTGATCAACGGCATCCGGGACAAGCAGTCCGGCAAGACAATCCTGGATTTCCTGAAGTCCGACG
GCTTCGCCAACAGAAACTTCATGCAGCTGATCCACGACGACAGCCTGACCTTTAAAGAGGACATCCAGAA
AGCCCAGGTGTCCGGCCAGGGCGATAGCCTGCACGAGCACATTGCCAATCTGGCCGGCAGCCCCGCCATT
AAGAAGGGCATCCTGCAGACAGTGAAGGTGGTGGACGAGCTCGTGAAAGTGATGGGCCGGCACAAGCCCG
AGAACATCGTGATCGAAATGGCCAGAGAGAACCAGACCACCCAGAAGGGACAGAAGAACAGCCGCGAGAG
AATGAAGCGGATCGAAGAGGGCATCAAAGAGCTGGGCAGCCAGATCCTGAAAGAACACCCCGTGGAAAAC
ACCCAGCTGCAGAACGAGAAGCTGTACCTGTACTACCTGCAGAATGGGCGGGATATGTACGTGGACCAGG
AACTGGACATCAACCGGCTGTCCGACTACGATGTGGACCATATCGTGCCTCAGAGCTTTCTGAAGGACGA
CTCCATCGACAACAAGGTGCTGACCAGAAGCGACAAGAACCGGGGCAAGAGCGACAACGTGCCCTCCGAA
GAGGTCGTGAAGAAGATGAAGAACTACTGGCGGCAGCTGCTGAACGCCAAGCTGATTACCCAGAGAAAGT
TCGACAATCTGACCAAGGCCGAGAGAGGCGGCCTGAGCGAACTGGATAAGGCCGGCTTCATCAAGAGACA
GCTGGTGGAAACCCGGCAGATCACAAAGCACGTGGCACAGATCCTGGACTCCCGGATGAACACTAAGTAC
GACGAGAATGACAAGCTGATCCGGGAAGTGAAAGTGATCACCCTGAAGTCCAAGCTGGTGTCCGATTTCC
GGAAGGATTTCCAGTTTTACAAAGTGCGCGAGATCAACAACTACCACCACGCCCACGACGCCTACCTGAA
CGCCGTCGTGGGAACCGCCCTGATCAAAAAGTACCCTAAGCTGGAAAGCGAGTTCGTGTACGGCGACTAC
AAGGTGTACGACGTGCGGAAGATGATCGCCAAGAGCGAGCAGGAAATCGGCAAGGCTACCGCCAAGTACT
TCTTCTACAGCAACATCATGAACTTTTTCAAGACCGAGATTACCCTGGCCAACGGCGAGATCCGGAAGCG
GCCTCTGATCGAGACAAACGGCGAAACCGGGGAGATCGTGTGGGATAAGGGCCGGGATTTTGCCACCGTG
CGGAAAGTGCTGAGCATGCCCCAAGTGAATATCGTGAAAAAGACCGAGGTGCAGACAGGCGGCTTCAGCA
AAGAGTCTATCCTGCCCAAGAGGAACAGCGATAAGCTGATCGCCAGAAAGAAGGACTGGGACCCTAAGAA
GTACGGCGGCTTCGACAGCCCCACCGTGGCCTATTCTGTGCTGGTGGTGGCCAAAGTGGAAAAGGGCAAG
TCCAAGAAACTGAAGAGTGTGAAAGAGCTGCTGGGGATCACCATCATGGAAAGAAGCAGCTTCGAGAAGA
ATCCCATCGACTTTCTGGAAGCCAAGGGCTACAAAGAAGTGAAAAAGGACCTGATCATCAAGCTGCCTAA
GTACTCCCTGTTCGAGCTGGAAAACGGCCGGAAGAGAATGCTGGCCTCTGCCGGCGAACTGCAGAAGGGA
AACGAACTGGCCCTGCCCTCCAAATATGTGAACTTCCTGTACCTGGCCAGCCACTATGAGAAGCTGAAGG
GCTCCCCCGAGGATAATGAGCAGAAACAGCTGTTTGTGGAACAGCACAAGCACTACCTGGACGAGATCAT
CGAGCAGATCAGCGAGTTCTCCAAGAGAGTGATCCTGGCCGACGCTAATCTGGACAAAGTGCTGTCCGCC
TACAACAAGCACCGGGATAAGCCCATCAGAGAGCAGGCCGAGAATATCATCCACCTGTTTACCCTGACCA
ATCTGGGAGCCCCTGCCGCCTTCAAGTACTTTGACACCACCATCGACCGGAAGAGGTACACCAGCACCAA
AGAGGTGCTGGACGCCACCCTGATCCACCAGAGCATCACCGGCCTGTACGAGACACGGATCGACCTGTCT
CAGCTGGGAGGTGACTCTGGCGGCTCAAAAAGAACCGCCGACGGCAGCGAATTCGAGCCCAAGAAGAAGA
GGAAAGTCTAACCGGTCATCATCACCATCACCATTGAGTTTAAACCCGCTGATCAGCCTCGACTGTGCCT
TCTAGTTGCCAGCCATCTGTTGTTTGCCCCTCCCCCGTGCCTTCCTTGACCCTGGAAGGTGCCACTCCCA
CTGTCCTTTCCTAATAAAATGAGGAAATTGCATCGCATTGTCTGAGTAGGTGTCATTCTATTCTGGGGGG
TGGGGTGGGGCAGGACAGCAAGGGGGAGGATTGGGAAGACAATAGCAGGCATGCTGGGGATGCGGTGGGC
TCTATGGCTTCTGAGGCGGAAAGAACCAGCTGGGGCTCGATACCGTCGACCTCTAGCTAGAGCTTGGCGT
AATCATGGTCATAGCTGTTTCCTGTGTGAAATTGTTATCCGCTCACAATTCCACACAACATACGAGCCGG
AAGCATAAAGTGTAAAGCCTAGGGTGCCTAATGAGTGAGCTAACTCACATTAATTGCGTTGCGCTCACTG
CCCGCTTTCCAGTCGGGAAACCTGTCGTGCCAGCTGCATTAATGAATCGGCCAACGCGCGGGGAGAGGCG
GTTTGCGTATTGGGCGCTCTTCCGCTTCCTCGCTCACTGACTCGCTGCGCTCGGTCGTTCGGCTGCGGCG
AGCGGTATCAGCTCACTCAAAGGCGGTAATACGGTTATCCACAGAATCAGGGGATAACGCAGGAAAGAAC
ATGTGAGCAAAAGGCCAGCAAAAGGCCAGGAACCGTAAAAAGGCCGCGTTGCTGGCGTTTTTCCATAGGC
TCCGCCCCCCTGACGAGCATCACAAAAATCGACGCTCAAGTCAGAGGTGGCGAAACCCGACAGGACTATA
AAGATACCAGGCGTTTCCCCCTGGAAGCTCCCTCGTGCGCTCTCCTGTTCCGACCCTGCCGCTTACCGGA
TACCTGTCCGCCTTTCTCCCTTCGGGAAGCGTGGCGCTTTCTCATAGCTCACGCTGTAGGTATCTCAGTT
CGGTGTAGGTCGTTCGCTCCAAGCTGGGCTGTGTGCACGAACCCCCCGTTCAGCCCGACCGCTGCGCCTT
ATCCGGTAACTATCGTCTTGAGTCCAACCCGGTAAGACACGACTTATCGCCACTGGCAGCAGCCACTGGT
AACAGGATTAGCAGAGCGAGGTATGTAGGCGGTGCTACAGAGTTCTTGAAGTGGTGGCCTAACTACGGCT
ACACTAGAAGAACAGTATTTGGTATCTGCGCTCTGCTGAAGCCAGTTACCTTCGGAAAAAGAGTTGGTAG
CTCTTGATCCGGCAAACAAACCACCGCTGGTAGCGGTGGTTTTTTTGTTTGCAAGCAGCAGATTACGCGC
AGAAAAAAAGGATCTCAAGAAGATCCTTTGATCTTTTCTACGGGGTCTGACACTCAGTGGAACGAAAACT
CACGTTAAGGGATTTTGGTCATGAGATTATCAAAAAGGATCTTCACCTAGATCCTTTTAAATTAAAAATG
AAGTTTTAAATCAATCTAAAGTATATATGAGTAAACTTGGTCTGACAGTTACCAATGCTTAATCAGTGAG
GCACCTATCTCAGCGATCTGTCTATTTCGTTCATCCATAGTTGCCTGACTCCCCGTCGTGTAGATAACTA
CGATACGGGAGGGCTTACCATCTGGCCCCAGTGCTGCAATGATACCGCGGCTACCACGCTCACCGGCTCC
AGATTTATCAGCAATAAACCAGCCAGCCGGAAGGGCCGAGCGCAGAAGTGGTCCTGCAACTTTATCCGCC
TCCATCCAGTCTATTAATTGTTGCCGGGAAGCTAGAGTAAGTAGTTCGCCAGTTAATAGTTTGCGCAACG
TTGTTGCCATTGCTACAGGCATCGTGGTGTCACGCTCGTCGTTTGGTATGGCTTCATTCAGCTCCGGTTC
CCAACGATCAAGGCGAGTTACATGATCCCCCATGTTGTGCAAAAAAGCGGTTAGCTCCTTCGGTCCTCCG
ATCGTTGTCAGAAGTAAGTTGGCCGCAGTGTTATCACTCATGGTTATGGCAGCACTGCATAATTCTCTTA
CTGTCATGCCATCCGTAAGATGCTTTTCTGTGACTGGTGAGTACTCAACCAAGTCATTCTGAGAATAGTG
TATGCGGCGACCGAGTTGCTCTTGCCCGGCGTCAATACGGGATAATACCGCGCCACATAGCAGAACTTTA
AAAGTGCTCATCATTGGAAAACGTTCTTCGGGGCGAAAACTCTCAAGGATCTTACCGCTGTTGAGATCCA
GTTCGATGTAACCCACTCGTGCACCCAACTGATCTTCAGCATCTTTTACTTTCACCAGCGTTTCTGGGTG
AGCAAAAACAGGAAGGCAAAATGCCGCAAAAAAGGGAATAAGGGCGACACGGAAATGTTGAATACTCATA
CTCTTCCTTTTTCAATATTATTGAAGCATTTATCAGGGTTATTGTCTCATGAGCGGATACATATTTGAAT
GTATTTAGAAAAATAAACAAATAGGGGTTCCGCGCACATTTCCCCGAAAAGTGCCACCTGACGTCGACGG
ATCGGGAGATCGATCTCCCGATCCCCTAGGGTCGACTCTCAGTACAATCTGCTCTGATGCCGCATAGTTA
AGCCAGTATCTGCTCCCTGCTTGTGTGTTGGAGGTCGCTGAGTAGTGCGCGAGCAAAATTTAAGCTACAA
CAAGGCAAGGCTTGACCGACAATTGCATGAAGAATCTGCTTAGGGTTAGGCGTTTTGCGCTGCTTCGCGA
TGTACGGGCCAGATATACGCGTTGACATTGATTATTGACTAGTTATTAATAGTAATCAATTACGGGGTCA
TTAGTTCATAGCCCATATATGGAGTTCCGCGTTACATAACTTACGGTAAATGGCCCGCCTGGCTGACCGC
CCAACGACCCCCGCCCATTGACGTCAATAATGACGTATGTTCCCATAGTAACGCCAATAGGGACTTTCCA
TTGACGTCAATGGGTGGAGTATTTACGGTAAACTGCCCACTTGGCAGTACATCAAGTGTATCATATGCCA
AGTACGCCCCCTATTGACGTCAATGACGGTAAATGGCCCGCCTGGCATTATGCCCAGTACATGACCTTAT
GGGACTTTCCTACTTGGCAGTACATCTACGTATTAGTCATCGCTATTACCATGGTGATGCGGTTTTGGCA
GTACATCAATGGGCGTGGATAGCGGTTTGACTCACGGGGATTTCCAAGTCTCCACCCCATTGACGTCAAT
GGGAGTTTGTTTTGGCACCAAAATCAACGGGACTTTCCAAAATGTCGTAACAACTCCGCCCCATTGACGC
AAATGGGCGGTAGGCGTGTACGGTGGGAGGTCTATATAAGCAGAGCTGGTTTAGTGAACCGTCAGATCCG
CTAGAGATCCGCGGCCGCTAATACGACTCACTATAGGGAGAGCCGCCACCATGAAACGGACAGCCGACGG
AAGCGAGTTCGAGTCACCAAAGAAGAAGCGGAAAGTCATGTCTGAAGTCGAGTTTAGCCACGAGTATTGG
ATGAGGCACGCACTGACCCTGGCAAAGCGAGCATGGGATGAAAGAGAAGTCCCCGTGGGCGCCGTGCTGG
TGCACAACAATAGAGTGATCGGAGAGGGATGGAACAGGCCAATCGGCCGCCACGACCCTACCGCACACGC
AGAGATCATGGCACTGAGGCAGGGAGGCCTGGTCATGCAGAATTACCGCCTGATCGATGCCACCCTGTAT
GTGACACTGGAGCCATGCGTGATGTGCGCAGGAGCAATGATCCACAGCAGGATCGGAAGAGTGGTGTTCG
GAGCACGGGGCGCCAAGACCGGCGCAGCAGGCTCCCTGATGGATGTGCTGCACCACCCCGGCATGAACCA
CCGGGTGGAGATCACAGAGGGAATCCTGGCAGACGAGTGCGCCGCCCTGCTGAGCGATTTCTTTAGAATG
CGGAGACAGGAGATCAAGGCCCAGAAGAAGGCACAGAGCTCCACCGACTCTGGAGGATCTAGCGGAGGAT
CCTCTGGCAGCGAGACACCAGGAACAAGCGAGTCAGCAACACCAGAGAGCAGTGGCGGCAGCAGCGGCGG
CAGCGACAAGAAGTACAGCATCGGCCTGGCCATCGGCACCAACTCTGTGGGCTGGGCCGTGATCACCGAC
GAGTACAAGGTGCCCAGCAAGAAATTCAAGGTGCTGGGCAACACCGACCGGCACAGCATCAAGAAGAACC
TGATCGGAGCCCTGCTGTTCGACAGCGGCGAAACAGCCGAGGCCACCCGGCTGAAGAGAACCGCCAGAAG
AAGATACACCAGACGGAAGAACCGGATCTGCTATCTGCAAGAGATCTTCAGCAACGAGATGGCCAAGGTG
GACGACAGCTTCTTCCACAGACTGGAAGAGTCCTTCCTGGTGGAAGAGGATAAGAAGCACGAGCGGCACC
CCATCTTCGGCAACATCGTGGACGAGGTGGCCTACCACGAGAAGTACCCCACCATCTACCACCTGAGAAA
GAAACTGGTGGACAGCACCGACAAGGCCGACCTGCGGCTGATCTATCTGGCCCTGGCCCACATGATCAAG
TTCCGGGGCCACTTCCTGATCGAGGGCGACCTGAACCCCGACAACAGCGACGTGGACAAGCTGTTCATCC
AGCTGGTGCAGACCTACAACCAGCTGTTCGAGGAAAACCCCATCAACGCCAGCGGCGTGGACGCCAAGGC
CATCCTGTCTGCCAGACTGAGCAAGAGCAGACGGCTGGAAAATCTGATCGCCCAGCTGCCCGGCGAAAAG
AAGAATGGCCTGTTCGGAAACCTGATTGCCCTGAGCCTGGGCCTGACCCCCAACTTCAAGAGCAACTTCG
ACCTGGCCGAGGATGCCAAACTGCAGCTGAGCAAGGACACCTACGACGACGACCTGGACAACCTGCTGGC
CCAGATCGGCGACCAGTACGCCGACCTGTT
